>Addgene plasmid #220570 | LT3GEPIR-CDK1shRNA2 | addgene full sequence | sequence record 437941 | Addgene NGS Result
AACGACCGAGCGCAGCGAGTCAGTGAGCGAGGAAGCGGAAGAGCGCCCAATACGCAAACCGCCTCTCCCC
GCGCGTTGGCCGATTCATTAATGCAGCTGGCACGACAGGTTTCCCGACTGGAAAGCGGGCAGTGAGCGCA
ACGCAATTAATGTGAGTTAGCTCACTCATTAGGCACCCCAGGCTTTACACTTTATGCTTCCGGCTCGTAT
GTTGTGTGGAATTGTGAGCGGATAACAATTTCACACAGGAAACAGCTATGACCATGATTACGCCAAGCGC
GCAATTAACCCTCACTAAAGGGAACAAAAGCTGGAGCTGCAAGCTTAATGTAGTCTTATGCAATACTCTT
GTAGTCTTGCAACATGGTAACGATGAGTTAGCAACATGCCTTACAAGGAGAGAAAAAGCACCGTGCATGC
CGATTGGTGGAAGTAAGGTGGTACGATCGTGCCTTATTAGGAAGGCAACAGACGGGTCTGACATGGATTG
GACGAACCACTGAATTGCCGCATTGCAGAGATATTGTATTTAAGTGCCTAGCTCGATACATAAACGGGTC
TCTCTGGTTAGACCAGATCTGAGCCTGGGAGCTCTCTGGCTAACTAGGGAACCCACTGCTTAAGCCTCAA
TAAAGCTTGCCTTGAGTGCTTCAAGTAGTGTGTGCCCGTCTGTTGTGTGACTCTGGTAACTAGAGATCCC
TCAGACCCTTTTAGTCAGTGTGGAAAATCTCTAGCAGTGGCGCCCGAACAGGGACTTGAAAGCGAAAGGG
AAACCAGAGGAGCTCTCTCGACGCAGGACTCGGCTTGCTGAAGCGCGCACGGCAAGAGGCGAGGGGCGGC
GACTGGTGAGTACGCCAAAAATTTTGACTAGCGGAGGCTAGAAGGAGAGAGATGGGTGCGAGAGCGTCAG
TATTAAGCGGGGGAGAATTAGATCGCGATGGGAAAAAATTCGGTTAAGGCCAGGGGGAAAGAAAAAATAT
AAATTAAAACATATAGTATGGGCAAGCAGGGAGCTAGAACGATTCGCAGTTAATCCTGGCCTGTTAGAAA
CATCAGAAGGCTGTAGACAAATACTGGGACAGCTACAACCATCCCTTCAGACAGGATCAGAAGAACTTAG
ATCATTATATAATACAGTAGCAACCCTCTATTGTGTGCATCAAAGGATAGAGATAAAAGACACCAAGGAA
GCTTTAGACAAGATAGAGGAAGAGCAAAACAAAAGTAAGACCACCGCACAGCAAGCGGCCGCTGATCTTC
AGACCTGGAGGAGGAGATATGAGGGACAATTGGAGAAGTGAATTATATAAATATAAAGTAGTAAAAATTG
AACCATTAGGAGTAGCACCCACCAAGGCAAAGAGAAGAGTGGTGCAGAGAGAAAAAAGAGCAGTGGGAAT
AGGAGCTTTGTTCCTTGGGTTCTTGGGAGCAGCAGGAAGCACTATGGGCGCAGCGTCAATGACGCTGACG
GTACAGGCCAGACAATTATTGTCTGGTATAGTGCAGCAGCAGAACAATTTGCTGAGGGCTATTGAGGCGC
AACAGCATCTGTTGCAACTCACAGTCTGGGGCATCAAGCAGCTCCAGGCAAGAATCCTGGCTGTGGAAAG
ATACCTAAAGGATCAACAGCTCCTGGGGATTTGGGGTTGCTCTGGAAAACTCATTTGCACCACTGCTGTG
CCTTGGAATGCTAGTTGGAGTAATAAATCTCTGGAACAGATTTGGAATCACACGACCTGGATGGAGTGGG
ACAGAGAAATTAACAATTACACAAGCTTAATACACTCCTTAATTGAAGAATCGCAAAACCAGCAAGAAAA
GAATGAACAAGAATTATTGGAATTAGATAAATGGGCAAGTTTGTGGAATTGGTTTAACATAACAAATTGG
CTGTGGTATATAAAATTATTCATAATGATAGTAGGAGGCTTGGTAGGTTTAAGAATAGTTTTTGCTGTAC
TTTCTATAGTGAATAGAGTTAGGCAGGGATATTCACCATTATCGTTTCAGACCCACCTCCCAACCCCGAG
GGGACCCGACAGGCCCGAAGGAATAGAAGAAGAAGGTGGAGAGAGAGACAGAGACAGATCCATTCGATTA
GTGAACGGATCTCGACGGTATCGGTTAACTTTTAAAAGAAAAGGGGGGATTGGGGGGTACAGTGCAGGGG
AAAGAATAGTAGACATAATAGCAACAGACATACAAACTAAAGAATTACAAAAACAAATTACAAAAATTCA
AAATTTTATCGATTCTAGATTCGAGTTTACTCCCTATCAGTGATAGAGAACGTATGAAGAGTTTACTCCC
TATCAGTGATAGAGAACGTATGCAGACTTTACTCCCTATCAGTGATAGAGAACGTATAAGGAGTTTACTC
CCTATCAGTGATAGAGAACGTATGACCAGTTTACTCCCTATCAGTGATAGAGAACGTATCTACAGTTTAC
TCCCTATCAGTGATAGAGAACGTATATCCAGTTTACTCCCTATCAGTGATAGAGAACGTATAAGCTTTAG
GCGTGTACGGTGGGCGCCTATAAAAGCAGAGCTCGTTTAGTGAACCGTCAGATCGCCTGGAGCAATTCCA
CAACACTTTTGTCTTATACCAACTTTCCGTACCACTTCCTACCCTCGTAAAGTCGAGCTTGCGTTGGATC
CACCATGGTGAGCAAGGGCGAGGAGCTGTTCACCGGGGTGGTGCCCATCCTGGTCGAGCTGGACGGCGAC
GTAAACGGCCACAAGTTCAGCGTGTCTGGCGAGGGCGAGGGCGATGCCACCTACGGCAAGCTGACCCTGA
AGTTCATCTGCACCACCGGCAAGCTGCCCGTGCCCTGGCCCACCCTCGTGACCACCCTGACCTACGGCGT
GCAGTGCTTCAGCCGCTACCCCGACCACATGAAGCAGCACGACTTCTTCAAGTCCGCCATGCCCGAAGGC
TACGTCCAGGAGCGCACCATCTTCTTCAAGGACGACGGCAACTACAAGACCCGCGCCGAGGTGAAGTTCG
AGGGCGACACCCTGGTGAACCGCATCGAGCTGAAGGGCATCGACTTCAAGGAGGACGGCAACATCCTGGG
GCACAAGCTGGAGTACAACTACAACAGCCACAACGTCTATATCATGGCCGACAAGCAGAAGAACGGCATC
AAGGCGAACTTCAAGATCCGCCACAACATCGAGGACGGCAGCGTGCAGCTCGCCGACCACTACCAGCAGA
ACACCCCCATCGGCGACGGCCCCGTGCTGCTGCCCGACAACCACTACCTGAGCACCCAGTCCGCCCTGAG
CAAAGACCCCAACGAGAAGCGCGATCACATGGTCCTGCTGGAGTTCGTGACCGCCGCCGGGATCACTCTC
GGCATGGACGAGCTGTACAAGTAATGACGTACGGCGGCCGCCTCGACTAGGGATAACAGGGTAATTGTTT
GAATGAGGCTTCAGTACTTTACAGAATCGTTGCCTGCACATCTTGGAAACACTTGCTGGGATTACTTCGA
CTTCTTAACCCAACAGAAGGCTCGAGAAGGTATATTGCTGTTGACAGTGAGCGAGCTGTACTTCGTCTTC
TAATTTAGTGAAGCCACAGATGTAAATTAGAAGACGAAGTACAGCGTGCCTACTGCCTCGGACTTCAAGG
GGTCTAGAATTCGAGCAATTATCTTGTTTACTAAAACTGAATACCTTGCTATCTCTTTGATACATTTTTA
CAAAGCTGAATTAAAATGGTATAAATTAAATCACTTTTTTCAATTGACGCGTAATTCTACCGGGTAGGGG
AGGCGCTTTTCCCAAGGCAGTCTGGAGCATGCGCTTTAGCAGCCCCGCTGGGCACTTGGCGCTACACAAG
TGGCCTCTGGCCTCGCACACATTCCACATCCACCGGTAGGCGCCAACCGGCTCCGTTCTTTGGTGGCCCC
TTCGCGCCACCTTCTACTCCTCCCCTAGTCAGGAAGTTCCCCCCCGCCCCGCAGCTCGCGTCGTGCAGGA
CGTGACAAATGGAAGTAGCACGTCTCACTAGTCTCGTGCAGATGGACAGCACCGCTGAGCAATGGAAGCG
GGTAGGCCTTTGGGGCAGCGGCCAATAGCAGCTTTGCTCCTTCGCTTTCTGGGCTCAGAGGCTGGGAAGG
GGTGGGTCCGGGGGCGGGCTCAGGGGCGGGCTCAGGGGCGGGGCGGGCGCCCGAAGGTCCTCCGGAGGCC
CGGCATTCTGCACGCTTCAAAAGCGCACGTCTGCCGCGCTGTTCTCCTCTTCCTCATCTCCGGGCCTTTC
GACCTGCAGCCCAAGCTTACCATGACCGAGTACAAGCCCACGGTGCGCCTCGCCACCCGCGACGACGTCC
CCAGGGCCGTACGCACCCTCGCCGCCGCGTTCGCCGACTACCCCGCCACGCGCCACACCGTCGATCCGGA
CCGCCACATCGAGCGGGTCACCGAGCTGCAAGAACTCTTCCTCACGCGCGTCGGGCTCGACATCGGCAAG
GTGTGGGTCGCGGACGACGGCGCCGCGGTGGCGGTCTGGACCACGCCGGAGAGCGTCGAAGCGGGGGCGG
TGTTCGCCGAGATCGGCCCGCGCATGGCCGAGTTGAGCGGTTCCCGGCTGGCCGCGCAGCAACAGATGGA
AGGCCTCCTGGCGCCGCACCGGCCCAAGGAGCCCGCGTGGTTCCTGGCCACCGTCGGCGTCTCGCCCGAC
CACCAGGGCAAGGGTCTGGGCAGCGCCGTCGTGCTCCCCGGAGTGGAGGCGGCCGAGCGCGCCGGGGTGC
CCGCCTTCCTGGAGACCTCCGCGCCCCGCAACCTCCCCTTCTACGAGCGGCTCGGCTTCACCGTCACCGC
CGACGTCGAGGTGCCCGAAGGACCGCGCACCTGGTGCATGACCCGCAAGCCCGGTGCCTGACGCCCGCCC
CACGACCCGCAGCGCCCGACCGAAAGGAGCGCACGACCCCATGCATCCAATTCCGCCCCCCCCCCCTAAC
GTTACTGGCCGAAGCCGCTTGGAATAAGGCCGGTGTGCGTTTGTCTATATGTTATTTTCCACCATATTGC
CGTCTTTTGGCAATGTGAGGGCCCGGAAACCTGGCCCTGTCTTCTTGACGAGCATTCCTAGGGGTCTTTC
CCCTCTCGCCAAAGGAATGCAAGGTCTGTTGAATGTCGTGAAGGAAGCAGTTCCTCTGGAAGCTTCTTGA
AGACAAACAACGTCTGTAGCGACCCTTTGCAGGCAGCGGAACCCCCCACCTGGCGACAGGTGCCTCTGCG
GCCAAAAGCCACGTGTATAAGATACACCTGCAAAGGCGGCACAACCCCAGTGCCACGTTGTGAGTTGGAT
AGTTGTGGAAAGAGTCAAATGGCTCTCCTCAAGCGTATTCAACAAGGGGCTGAAGGATGCCCAGAAGGTA
CCCCATTGTATGGGATCTGATCTGGGGCCTCGGTGCACATGCTTTACATGTGTTTAGTCGAGGTTAAAAA
AACGTCTAGGCCCCCCGAACCACGGGGACGTGGTTTTCCTTTGAAAAACACGATGATAATATGGCCACAA
CCATGAGTAGACTGGACAAGAGCAAAGTCATAAACGGAGCTCTGGAATTACTCAATGGTGTCGGTATCGA
AGGCCTGACGACAAGGAAACTCGCTCAAAAGCTGGGAGTTGAGCAGCCTACCCTGTACTGGCACGTGAAG
AACAAGCGGGCCCTGCTCGATGCCCTGCCAATCGAGATGCTGGACAGGCATCATACCCACTTCTGCCCCC
TGGAAGGCGAGTCATGGCAAGACTTTCTGCGGAACAACGCCAAGTCATACCGCTGTGCTCTCCTCTCACA
TCGCGACGGGGCTAAAGTGCATCTCGGCACCCGCCCAACAGAGAAACAGTACGAAACCCTGGAAAATCAG
CTCGCGTTCCTGTGTCAGCAAGGCTTCTCCCTGGAGAACGCACTGTACGCTCTGTCCGCCGTGGGCCACT
TTACACTGGGCTGCGTATTGGAGGAACAGGAGCATCAAGTAGCAAAAGAGGAAAGAGAGACACCTACCAC
CGATTCTATGCCCCCACTTCTGAGACAAGCAATTGAGCTGTTCGACCGGCAGGGAGCCGAACCTGCCTTC
CTTTTCGGCCTGGAACTAATCATATGTGGCCTGGAGAAACAGCTAAAGTGCGAAAGCGGCGGGCCGACCG
ACGCCCTTGACGATTTTGACTTAGACATGCTCCCAGCCGATGCCCTTGACGACTTTGACCTTGATATGCT
GCCTGCTGACGCTCTTGACGATTTTGACCTTGACATGCTCCCCGGGTAATCCGGACTCGACCTGCAGCCA
AGCTTATCGAAACGCGTCTGGAACAATCAACCTCTGGATTACAAAATTTGTGAAAGATTGACTGGTATTC
TTAACTATGTTGCTCCTTTTACGCTATGTGGATACGCTGCTTTAATGCCTTTGTATCATGCTATTGCTTC
CCGTATGGCTTTCATTTTCTCCTCCTTGTATAAATCCTGGTTGCTGTCTCTTTATGAGGAGTTGTGGCCC
GTTGTCAGGCAACGTGGCGTGGTGTGCACTGTGTTTGCTGACGCAACCCCCACTGGTTGGGGCATTGCCA
CCACCTGTCAGCTCCTTTCCGGGACTTTCGCTTTCCCCCTCCCTATTGCCACGGCGGAACTCATCGCCGC
CTGCCTTGCCCGCTGCTGGACAGGGGCTCGGCTGTTGGGCACTGACAATTCCGTGGTGTTGTCGGGGAAG
CTGACGTCCTTTCCATGGCTGCTCGCCTGTGTTGCCACCTGGATTCTGCGCGGGACGTCCTTCTGCTACG
TCCCTTCGGCCCTCAATCCAGCGGACCTTCCTTCCCGCGGCCTGCTGCCGGCTCTGCGGCCTCTTCCGCG
TCTTCGCCTTCGCCCTCAGACGAGTCGGATCTCCCTTTGGGCCGCCTCCCCGCCTGGAATTAATTCTGCA
GTCGAGACCTAGAAAAACATGGAGCAATCACAAGTAGCAATACAGCAGCTACCAATGCTGATTGTGCCTG
GCTAGAAGCACAAGAGGAGGAGGAGGTGGGTTTTCCAGTCACACCTCAGGTACCTTTAAGACCAATGACT
TACAAGGCAGCTGTAGATCTTAGCCACTTTTTAAAAGAAAAGGGGGGACTGGAAGGGCTAATTCACTCCC
AACGAAGACAAGATCTGCTTTTTGCTTGTACTGGGTCTCTCTGGTTAGACCAGATCTGAGCCTGGGAGCT
CTCTGGCTAACTAGGGAACCCACTGCTTAAGCCTCAATAAAGCTTGCCTTGAGTGCTTCAAGTAGTGTGT
GCCCGTCTGTTGTGTGACTCTGGTAACTAGAGATCCCTCAGACCCTTTTAGTCAGTGTGGAAAATCTCTA
GCAGTAGTAGTTCATGTCATCTTATTATTCAGTATTTATAACTTGCAAAGAAATGAATATCAGAGAGTGA
GAGGAACTTGTTTATTGCAGCTTATAATGGTTACAAATAAAGCAATAGCATCACAAATTTCACAAATAAA
GCATTTTTTTCACTGCATTCTAGTTGTGGTTTGTCCAAACTCATCAATGTATCTTATCATGTCTGGCTCT
AGCTATCCCGCCCCTAACTCCGCCCATCCCGCCCCTAACTCCGCCCAGTTCCGCCCATTCTCCGCCCCAT
GGCTGACTAATTTTTTTTATTTATGCAGAGGCCGAGGCCGCCTCGGCCTCTGAGCTATTCCAGAAGTAGT
GAGGAGGCTTTTTTGGAGGCCTAGGGACGTACCCAATTCGCCCTATAGTGAGTCGTATTACGCGCGCTCA
CTGGCCGTCGTTTTACAACGTCGTGACTGGGAAAACCCTGGCGTTACCCAACTTAATCGCCTTGCAGCAC
ATCCCCCTTTCGCCAGCTGGCGTAATAGCGAAGAGGCCCGCACCGATCGCCCTTCCCAACAGTTGCGCAG
CCTGAATGGCGAATGGG
[124 nt withheld, positions 7928-8051]
C
[91 nt withheld, positions 8053-8143]
A
[49 nt withheld, positions 8145-8193]
CCTTTGACGTTGGAGTCCACGTTCTTT
[37 nt withheld, positions 8221-8257]
ACCCTATCTCGGTCTATTCTTTTGATTTATAAGGGATTTTGCCGATTTCGGCCTATTGGTTAAAAAATGA
GCTGATTTAACAAAAATTTAACGCGAATTTTAACAAAATATTAACGCTTACAATTTAGGTGGCACTTTTC
GGGGAAATGTGCGCGGAACCCCTATTTGTTTATTTTTCTAAATACATTCAAATATGTATCCGCTCATGAG
ACAATAACCCTGATAAATGCTTCAATAATATTGAAAAAGGAAGAGTATGAGTATTCAACATTTCCGTGTC
GCCCTTATTCCCTTTTTTGCGGCATTTTGCCTTCCTGTTTTTGCTCACCCAGAAACGCTGGTGAAAGTAA
AAGATGCTGAAGATCAGTTGGGTGCACGAGTGGGTTACATCGAACTGGATCTCAACAGCGGTAAGATCCT
TGAGAGTTTTCGCCCCGAAGAACGTTTTCCAATGATGAGCACTTTTAAAGTTCTGCTATGTGGCGCGGTA
TTATCCCGTATTGACGCCGGGCAAGAGCAACTCGGTCGCCGCATACACTATTCTCAGAATGACTTGGTTG
AGTACTCACCAGTCACAGAAAAGCATCTTACGGATGGCATGACAGTAAGAGAATTATGCAGTGCTGCCAT
AACCATGAGTGATAACACTGCGGCCAACTTACTTCTGACAACGATCGGAGGACCGAAGGAGCTAACCGCT
TTTTTGCACAACATGGGGGATCATGTAACTCGCCTTGATCGTTGGGAACCGGAGCTGAATGAAGCCATAC
CAAACGACGAGCGTGACACCACGATGCCTGTAGCAATGGCAACAACGTTGCGCAAACTATTAACTGGCGA
ACTACTTACTCTAGCTTCCCGGCAACAATTAATAGACTGGATGGAGGCGGATAAAGTTGCAGGACCACTT
CTGCGCTCGGCCCTTCCGGCTGGCTGGTTTATTGCTGATAAATCTGGAGCCGGTGAGCGTGGGTCTCGCG
GTATCATTGCAGCACTGGGGCCAGATGGTAAGCCCTCCCGTATCGTAGTTATCTACACGACGGGGAGTCA
GGCAACTATGGATGAACGAAATAGACAGATCGCTGAGATAGGTGCCTCACTGATTAAGCATTGGTAACTG
TCAGACCAAGTTTACTCATATATACTTTAGATTGATTTAAAACTTCATTTTTAATTTAAAAGGATCTAGG
TGAAGATCCTTTTTGATAATCTCATGACCAAAATCCCTTAACGTGAGTTTTCGTTCCACTGAGCGTCAGA
CCCCGTAGAAAAGATCAAAGGATCTTCTTGAGATCCTTTTTTTCTGCGCGTAATCTGCTGCTTGCAAACA
AAAAAACCACCGCTACCAGCGGTGGTTTGTTTGCCGGATCAAGAGCTACCAACTCTTTTTCCGAAGGTAA
CTGGCTTCAGCAGAGCGCAGATACCAAATACTGTTCTTCTAGTGTAGCCGTAGTTAGGCCACCACTTCAA
GAACTCTGTAGCACCGCCTACATACCTCGCTCTGCTAATCCTGTTACCAGTGGCTGCTGCCAGTGGCGAT
AAGTCGTGTCTTACCGGGTTGGACTCAAGACGATAGTTACCGGATAAGGCGCAGCGGTCGGGCTGAACGG
GGGGTTCGTGCACACAGCCCAGCTTGGAGCGAACGACCTACACCGAACTGAGATACCTACAGCGTGAGCT
ATGAGAAAGCGCCACGCTTCCCGAAGGGAGAAAGGCGGACAGGTATCCGGTAAGCGGCAGGGTCGGAACA
GGAGAGCGCACGAGGGAGCTTCCAGGGGGAAACGCCTGGTATCTTTATAGTCCTGTCGGGTTTCGCCACC
TCTGACTTGAGCGTCGATTTTTGTGATGCTCGTCAGGGGGGCGGAGCCTATGGAAAAACGCCAGCAACGC
GGCCTTTTTACGGTTCCTGGCCTTTTGCTGGCCTTTTGCTCACATGTTCTTTCCTGCGTTATCCCCTGAT
TCTGTGGATAACCGTATTACCGCCTTTGAGTGAGCTGATACCGCTCGCCGCAGCCG
Features (pLannotate 1.2.2; 32 found; start..end, strand, type, name):
      1..41      +  rep_origin     RSF ori (fragment): Plasmids containing the RSF 1030 origin of replication can be propagated in E. coli cells that contain additional plasmids with compatible origins.
     43..135     +  CDS            lacI (fragment): lac repressor; lacI; The lac repressor binds to the lac operator to inhibit transcription in E. coli. This inhibition can be relieved by adding lactose or isopropyl-β-D-thiogalactopyranoside (IPTG).
    148..169     +  protein_bind   CAP binding site: CAP binding activates transcription in the presence of cAMP. E. coli catabolite activator protein
    184..214     +  promoter       lac promoter: promoter for the E. coli lac operon
    222..238     +  protein_bind   lac operator: The lac repressor binds to the lac operator to inhibit transcription in E. coli. This inhibition can be relieved by adding lactose or isopropyl-β-D-thiogalactopyranoside (IPTG). lac repressor encoded by lacI
    283..301     +  promoter       T3 promoter: promoter for bacteriophage T3 RNA polymerase
    329..555     +  promoter       RSV promoter: Rous sarcoma virus enhancer/promoter
    556..736     +  LTR            5' LTR (truncated): truncated 5' long terminal repeat (LTR) from HIV-1
    783..908     +  misc_feature   HIV-1 Ψ: packaging signal of human immunodeficiency virus type 1
    892..1255    +  CDS            HIV-1 gag (fragment): gag protein from human immunodeficiency virus 1; gag
   1401..1634    +  misc_feature   RRE: The Rev response element (RRE) of HIV-1 allows for Rev-dependent mRNA export from the nucleus to the cytoplasm.
   2011..2111    +  CDS            Rev (fragment): human immunodeficiency virus 1 (HIV-1) Rev protein; rev; enhances nuclear export of unspliced and incompletely spliced viral mRNAs
   2130..2247    +  misc_feature   cPPT/CTS: central polypurine tract and central termination sequence of HIV-1
   2263..2641    +  promoter       TRE3G promoter: 3rd-generation Tet-responsive promoter that can be activated by binding of Tet-On® 3G
   2665..3384    +  CDS            EGFP: the original enhanced GFP (Yang et al., 1996) mammalian codon-optimized
   3620..3747    +  ncRNA          3' miR-30a: sequence downstream of the 71-nt precursor of the human miR-30a microRNA (Zeng et al., 2002) miRNA
   3772..4271    +  promoter       PGK promoter: mouse phosphoglycerate kinase 1 promoter
   4292..4891    +  CDS            PuroR: puromycin N-acetyltransferase; pac from Streptomyces alboniger; confers resistance to puromycin
   5057..5519    +  misc_feature   IRES: internal ribosome entry site (IRES) of the encephalomyocarditis virus (EMCV)
   5542..6230    +  CDS            rtTA3 (fragment): reverse tetracycline transactivator 3 activates expression from Tet-responsive promoters in the presence of doxycycline
   6160..6270    +  CDS            VP48: 3 tandem repeats of the minimal activation domain of herpes simplex virus VP16 (Cheng et al., 2013)
   6325..6913    +  misc_feature   WPRE: woodchuck hepatitis virus posttranscriptional regulatory element
   6930..7118    +  CDS            nef (fragment): NEF_HV1Z2 - Experimental evidence at protein level: Swiss-Prot protein existence level 1. Extracellular Nef protein targets CD4(+) T-lymphocytes for apoptosis by interacting with CXCR4 surface receptors. From Human immunodeficiency virus type 1 group M subtype D (isolate Z2/CDC-Z34) (HIV-1).
   7120..7353    +  LTR            3' LTR (ΔU3): self-inactivating 3' long terminal repeat (LTR) from HIV-1
   7425..7546    +  polyA_signal   SV40 poly(A) signal: SV40 polyadenylation signal
   7586..7721    +  rep_origin     SV40 ori: SV40 origin of replication
   7742..7760    -  promoter       T7 promoter: promoter for bacteriophage T7 RNA polymerase
   7768..7923    +  CDS            lacZα (fragment): LacZα fragment of β-galactosidase; lacZ fragment
   7928..8356    +  rep_origin     f1 ori (sequence partly withheld): f1 bacteriophage origin of replication; arrow indicates direction of (+) strand synthesis
   8409..8513    +  promoter       AmpR promoter: bla
   8514..9374    +  CDS            AmpR: β-lactamase; bla; confers resistance to ampicillin, carbenicillin, and related antibiotics
   9545..10133   +  rep_origin     ori: high-copy-number ColE1/pMB1/pBR322/pUC origin of replication
