[The description below was written by a language model from this plasmid's Addgene catalogue record and pLannotate feature annotations shown in this document.]
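Description:
LT3GEPIR-CDK1shRNA2 is a third-generation-style, self-inactivating HIV-1 lentiviral plasmid for doxycycline-inducible knockdown of human CDK1 (also known as CDC2). It is built on the all-in-one Tet-On LT3GEPIR backbone. It is propagated in E. coli as a high-copy plasmid through a ColE1/pUC-type origin with ampicillin resistance, and it also carries an f1 origin. The viral genome is transcribed from an RSV promoter fused to a truncated 5' LTR. It includes the Ψ packaging signal, RRE for Rev-dependent export, the cPPT/CTS element, WPRE to boost transcript expression, and a ΔU3 3' LTR that inactivates LTR promoter activity after integration. An SV40 poly(A) signal and SV40 origin lie downstream of the 3' LTR.

Two expression units sit between the LTRs. The TRE3G promoter drives EGFP, followed by a microRNA-embedded shRNA. The annotated 3' miR-30a flank marks this scaffold, into which the 125 bp CDK1 shRNA2 insert was cloned between XhoI and EcoRI sites, both retained. The hairpin itself is not separately annotated in the feature table. Because EGFP and the shRNA lie on the same inducible transcript, green fluorescence reports shRNA expression. Downstream, a constitutive mouse PGK promoter drives puromycin N-acetyltransferase, and an EMCV IRES links it to the rtTA3 reverse tetracycline transactivator. Transduced cells can therefore be selected with puromycin and already supply the activator that switches on TRE3G when doxycycline is present. According to the record, the construct's purpose is inducible depletion of CDK1, and its single-vector design allows this without a separate transactivator line.
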