Addgene plasmid #220570: LT3GEPIR-CDK1shRNA2
Purpose: To inducibly knockdown CDK1 expression
Depositing lab: Sean Lee. Depositing organization: Tulane University.
Backbone
  Vector backbone: LT3GEPIR
  Backbone manufacturer: Dr. Johannes Zuber
  Vector type: Lentiviral
  Selectable markers: Puromycin
Growth in bacteria
  Bacterial resistance: Ampicillin, 100 μg/mL
  Growth temperature: 37°C
  Growth strain: NEB Stable
  Copy number: High Copy
Gene/Insert
  Gene/Insert name: CDK1 shRNA2
  gRNA/shRNA sequence: GCTGTACTTCGTCTTCTAATT
  Species: H. sapiens (human)
  Insert size (bp): 125
  Entrez Gene: CDK1 (a.k.a. CDC2, CDC28A, P34CDC2)
  Promoter: TRE3G (TetOP) promoter
  Cloning method: Restriction Enzyme; 5′ cloning site XhoI (not destroyed); 3′ cloning site EcoRI (not destroyed)
  Sequencing primers: 5′ TGTTTGAATGAGGCTTCAGTAC; 3′ CAGCGGGGCTGCTAAAGCGCATGC
Terms and licenses: Academic/Nonprofit Terms; Industry Terms: Not Available to Industry
How to cite: LT3GEPIR-CDK1shRNA2 was a gift from Sean Lee (Addgene plasmid # 220570 ; http://n2t.net/addgene:220570 ; RRID:Addgene_220570)
